>Addgene plasmid #146028 | pAc5.1B-EGFP-DmCup_1-417-V5His6_C | depositor full sequence | sequence record 288473 | Full Sequence
CTTCAAGGAATTAATTCTATATTCTAAAAACACAAATGATACTTCTAAAAAAAATCATGAATGGCATCAA
CTCTGAATCAAATCTTTGCAGATGCACCTACTTCTCATTTCCACTGTCACATCATTTTTCCAGATCTCGC
TGCCTGTTATGTGGCCCACAAACCAAGACACGTTTTATGGCCATTAAAGCTGGCTGATCGTCGCCAAACA
CCAAATACATATCAATATGTACATTCGAGAAAGAAGCGATCAAAGAAGCGTCTTCGGGCGAGTAGGAGAA
TGCGGAGGAGAAGGAGAACGAGCTGATCTAGTATCTCTCCACAATCCAATGCCAACTGACCAACTGGCCA
TATTCGGAGCAATTTGAAGCCAATTTCCATCGCCTGGCGATCGCTCCATTCTTGGCTATATGTTTTTCAC
CGTTCCCGGGGCCATTTTCAAAGACTCGTCGGTAAGATAAGATTGTGTCACTCGCTGTCTCTCTTCATTT
GTCGAAGAATGCTGAGGAATTTCGCGATGACGTCGGCGAGTATTTTGAAGAATGAGAATAATTTGTATTT
ATACGAAAATCAGTTAGTGGAATTTTCTACAAAAACATGTTATCTATAGATAATTTTGTTGCAAAATATG
TTGACTATGACAAAGATTGTATGTATATACCTTTAATGTATTCTCATTTTCTTATGTATTTATAATGGCA
ATGATGATACTGATGATATTTTAAGATGATGCCAGACCACAGGCTGATTTCTGCGTCTTTTGCCGAACGC
AGTGCATGTGCGGTTGTTGTTTTTTGGAATAGTTTCAATTTTCGGACTGTCCGCTTTGATTTCAGTTTCT
TGGCTTATTCAAAAAGCAAAGTAAAGCCAAAAAAGCGAGATGGCAATACCAAATGCGGCAAAACGGTAGT
GGAAGGAAAGGGGTGCGGGGCAGCGGAAGGAAGGGTGGGGCGGGGCGTGGCGGGGTCTGTGGCTGGGCGC
GACGTCACCGACGTTGGAGCCACTCCTTTGACCATGTGTGCGTGTGTGTATTATTCGTGTCTCGCCACTC
GCCGGTTGTTTTTTTCTTTTTATCTCGCTCTCTCTAGCGCCATCTCGTACGCATGCTCAACGCACCGCAT
GTTGCCGTGTCCTTTATGCGTCATTTTGGCTCGAAATAGGCAATTATTTAAACAAAGATTAGTCAACGAA
AACGCTAAAATAAATAAGTCTACAATATGGTTACTTATTGCCATGTGTGTGCAGCCAACGATAGCAACAA
AAGCAACAACACAGTGGCTTTCCCTCTTTCACTTTTTGTTTGCAAGCGCGTGCGAGCAAGACGGCACGAC
CGGCAAACGCAATTACGCTGACAAAGAGCAGACGAAGTTTTGGCCGAAAAACATCAAGGCGCCTGATACG
AATGCATTTGCAATAACAATTGCGATATTTAATATTGTTTATGAAGCTGTTTGACTTCAAAACACACAAA
AAAAAAAATAAAACAAATTATTTGAAAGAGAATTAGGAATCGGACAGCTTATCGTTACGGGCTAACAGCA
CACCGAGACGAAATAGCTTACCTGACGTCACAGCCTCTGGAAGAACTGCCGCCAAGCAGAGAGAGAGAGA
AAAAGAGGGAGAGCAGCTTAGACCGCATGTGCTTGTGTGTGAGGCGTCTCTCTCTTCGTCTCCTGTTTGC
GCAAACGCATAGACTGCACTGAGAAAATCGATTACCTATTTTTTATGAATGAATATTTGCACTATTACTA
TTCAAAACTATTAAGATAGCAATCACATTCAATAGCCAAATACTATACCACCTGAGCGATGCAACGAAAT
GATCAATTTGAGCAAAAATGCTGCATATTTAGGACGGCATCATTATAGAAATGCTTCTTGCTGTGTACTT
TTCTCTCGTCTGGCAGCTGTTTCGCCGTTATTGTTAAAACCGGCTTAAGTTAGGTGTGTTTTCTACGACT
AGTGATGCCCCTACTAGAAGATGTGTGTTGCACAAATGTCCCTGAATAACCAATTTGAAGTGCAGATAGC
AGTAAACGTAAGCTAATATGAATATTATTTAACTGTAATGTTTTAATATCGCTGGACATTACTAATAAAC
CCACTATAAACACATGTACATATGTATGTTTTGGCATACAATGAGTAGTTGGGGAAAAAATGTGTAAAAG
CACCGTGACCATCACAGCATAAAGATAACCAGCTGAAGTATCGAATATGAGTAACCCCCAAATTGAATCA
CATGCCGCAACTGATAGGACCCATGGAAGTACACTCTTCATGGCGATATACAAGACACACACAAGCACGA
ACACCCAGTTGCGGAGGAAATTCTCCGTAAATGAAAACCCAATCGGCGAACAATTCATACCCATATATGG
TAAAAGTTTTGAACGCGACTTGAGAGCGGAGAGCATTGCGGCTGATAAGGTTTTAGCGCTAAGCGGGCTT
TATAAAACGGGCTGCGGGACCAGTTTTCATATCACTACCGTTTGAGTTCTTGTGCTGTGTGGATACTCCT
CCCGACACAAAGCCGCTCCATCAGCCAGCAGTCGTCTAATCCAGAGACCCCGGATCGGGGTACCAACATG
GTGAGCAAGGGCGAGGAGCTGTTCACCGGGGTGGTGCCCATCCTGGTCGAGCTGGACGGCGACGTAAACG
GCCACAAGTTCAGCGTGTCCGGCGAGGGCGAGGGCGATGCCACCTACGGCAAGCTGACCCTGAAGTTCAT
CTGCACCACCGGCAAGCTGCCCGTGCCCTGGCCCACCCTCGTGACCACCCTGACCTACGGCGTGCAGTGC
TTCAGCCGCTACCCCGACCACATGAAGCAGCACGACTTCTTCAAGTCCGCCATGCCCGAAGGCTACGTCC
AGGAGCGCACCATCTTCTTCAAGGACGACGGCAACTACAAGACCCGCGCCGAGGTGAAGTTCGAGGGCGA
CACCCTGGTGAACCGCATCGAGCTGAAGGGCATCGACTTCAAGGAGGACGGCAACATCCTGGGGCACAAG
CTGGAGTACAACTACAACAGCCACAACGTCTATATCATGGCCGACAAGCAGAAGAACGGCATCAAGGTGA
ACTTCAAGATCCGCCACAACATCGAGGACGGCAGCGTGCAGCTCGCCGACCACTACCAGCAGAACACCCC
CATCGGCGACGGCCCCGTGCTGCTGCCCGACAACCACTACCTGAGCACCCAGTCCGCCCTGAGCAAAGAC
CCCAACGAGAAGCGCGATCACATGGTCCTGCTGGAGTTCGTGACCGCCGCCGGGATCACTCTCGGCATGG
ACGAGCTGTACAAGCCAAGCTTGAATTCTGCAGATATCATGGACCCTATGAAAGAGGAGGCGATCGAATT
GAATGGCCATGCTATGCAAATGGCCGAAGCTGAGCAAGAAAATGGCGCTGGCGCCCTGAAAATTGCCACC
AATGCGGGTGCAACCGATCGTCCAGCGCATCAGCAGCTTCCGCTGCCAGTCGAAGATCAGCAGGATGAGG
TGCTGACCCCCGCTGAGAAGGGCAAGTTCGAGTACCCGCCCCCTCCACCGCCACCAACTCCAGTCCAGGC
TCCGCTAGCCACCAAGGCCACCGCTCTGAATGCCAGTCAAGAGCATGACGACGACGAGGCCAACTCCGAG
AAGTGGGAGGATCCGTGCGCTCCGCCCCCGCCTCCTCCGCTGCCGACTAGCGCTTTCCTGGCCACCGGAC
TGGGCTACCTCAAGCTGCCCGCCTTCAAGCTGAAGGACGCACTGGAGAAGGCCATCACCAAGTTGGAGGC
CAACAAGCGGACGCTAAAGGCCAGCCCTGAGTCTTCTCGTTCCATCAAAAACAAGAATGTGGTGGCCCTG
GAGATGTTACCCAGGCGCTCAAACCCAGAAACGATCGGCGATGGATCCATGTTGGCATCCACATCCACGG
CTGTTATGCTGCAGACCAAAAAGCCCGCCGTTATTGTGGAGATGGAGAGGCGTTGTAAGATCATCAATTT
ACTGGCCAAACAGAATCAAATCCTCGAATCCATTTCGGGGGAGGCCATTCCGATGCATGGACCCTCGAAG
CATCTGCACGAGGACGAGGGTCTGACCCTGCAAGTTCTCTCGGCCCGAGCATCCACACCGTACACACAGC
CCTCCAGCATGTTGTCCTGCACGGCCGTTAGTTGTGACCTGGAGCACGATTCGCCGCGGAAGCAAGTGGC
CAGCAAGGAGGCCGTGCCGGAGCAGCAGTCTAGTCAGGTGCAGCAAAAGCGTCCACCCAGCACAGGCATT
CACAAGCCAGGAAGTCTGCGAGCACCCAAGGCTGTTCGTCCTACTACTGCTCCGGTGGTCAGCAGCAAGC
CGGTCAAGAGCTATACCCGCTCCCGCCTGATGGACATTCGCAACGGGATGTTCAATGCCCTGATGCACAG
GTCCAAGGAGAGCTTTGTGATGCCTCGCATCGCCACCTGCGACGACATTGAGTTGGAGGGAAGGCTTCGC
CGCATGAATATTTGGCGCACCTCGGACGGCACAAGATTCCGGACCCGCTCCACCACAGCTAACTTAAACA
TGAACAACAACAACAACAATGAGTGCATGGGCGGCCGCTCGAGTCTAGAGGGCCCGCGGTTCGAAGGTAA
GCCTATCCCTAACCCTCTCCTCGGTCTCGATTCTACGCGTACCGGTCATCATCACCATCACCATTGAGTT
TAAACCCGCTGATCAGCCTCGACTGTGCCTTCTAAGGCCTGAGCTCGCTGATCAGCCTCGATCGAGGATC
CAGACATGATAAGATACATTGATGAGTTTGGACAAACCACAACTAGAATGCAGTGAAAAAAATGCTTTAT
TTGTGAAATTTGTGATGCTATTGCTTTATTTGTAACCATTATAAGCTGCAATAAACAAGTTAACAACAAC
AATTGCATTCATTTTATGTTTCAGGTTCAGGGGGAGGTGTGGGAGGTTTTTTAAAGCAAGTAAAACCTCT
ACAAATGTGGTATGGCTGATTATGATCAGTCGACCGATGCCCTTGAGAGCCTTCAACCCAGTCAGCTCCT
TCCGGTGGGCGCGGGGCATGACTATCGTCGCCGCACTTATGACTGTCTTCTTTATCATGCAACTCGTAGG
ACAGGTGCCGGCAGCGCTCTGGGTCATTTTCGGCGAGGACCGCTTTCGCTGGAGCGCGACGATGATCGGC
CTGTCGCTTGCGGTATTCGGAATCTTGCACGCCCTCGCTCAAGCCTTCGTCACTGGTCCCGCCACCAAAC
GTTTCGGCGAGAAGCAGGCCATTATCGCCGGCATGGCGGCCGACGCGCTGGGCTACGTCTTGCTGGCGTT
CGCGACGCGAGGCTGGATGGCCTTCCCCATTATGATTCTTCTCGCTTCCGGCGGCATCGGGATGCCCGCG
TTGCAGGCCATGCTGTCCAGGCAGGTAGATGACGACCATCAGGGACAGCTTCAAGGATCGCTCGCGGCTC
TTACCAGCCAGCAAAAGGCCAGGAACCGTAAAAAGGCCGCGTTGCTGGCGTTTTTCCATAGGCTCCGCCC
CCCTGACGAGCATCACAAAAATCGACGCTCAAGTCAGAGGTGGCGAAACCCGACAGGACTATAAAGATAC
CAGGCGTTTCCCCCTGGAAGCTCCCTCGTGCGCTCTCCTGTTCCGACCCTGCCGCTTACCGGATACCTGT
CCGCCTTTCTCCCTTCGGGAAGCGTGGCGCTTTCTCAATGCTCACGCTGTAGGTATCTCAGTTCGGTGTA
GGTCGTTCGCTCCAAGCTGGGCTGTGTGCACGAACCCCCCGTTCAGCCCGACCGCTGCGCCTTATCCGGT
AACTATCGTCTTGAGTCCAACCCGGTAAGACACGACTTATCGCCACTGGCAGCAGCCACTGGTAACAGGA
TTAGCAGAGCGAGGTATGTAGGCGGTGCTACAGAGTTCTTGAAGTGGTGGCCTAACTACGGCTACACTAG
AAGGACAGTATTTGGTATCTGCGCTCTGCTGAAGCCAGTTACCTTCGGAAAAAGAGTTGGTAGCTCTTGA
TCCGGCAAACAAACCACCGCTGGTAGCGGTGGTTTTTTTGTTTGCAAGCAGCAGATTACGCGCAGAAAAA
AAGGATCTCAAGAAGATCCTTTGATCTTTTCTACGGGGTCTGACGCTCAGTGGAACGAAAACTCACGTTA
AGGGATTTTGGTCATGAGATTATCAAAAAGGATCTTCACCTAGATCCTTTTAAATTAAAAATGAAGTTTT
AAATCAATCTAAAGTATATATGAGTAAACTTGGTCTGACAGTTACCAATGCTTAATCAGTGAGGCACCTA
TCTCAGCGATCTGTCTATTTCGTTCATCCATAGTTGCCTGACTCCCCGTCGTGTAGATAACTACGATACG
GGAGGGCTTACCATCTGGCCCCAGTGCTGCAATGATACCGCGAGACCCACGCTCACCGGCTCCAGATTTA
TCAGCAATAAACCAGCCAGCCGGAAGGGCCGAGCGCAGAAGTGGTCCTGCAACTTTATCCGCCTCCATCC
AGTCTATTAATTGTTGCCGGGAAGCTAGAGTAAGTAGTTCGCCAGTTAATAGTTTGCGCAACGTTGTTGC
CATTGCTGCAGGCATCGTGGTGTCACGCTCGTCGTTTGGTATGGCTTCATTCAGCTCCGGTTCCCAACGA
TCAAGGCGAGTTACATGATCCCCCATGTTGTGCAAAAAAGCGGTTAGCTCCTTCGGTCCTCCGATCGTTG
TCAGAAGTAAGTTGGCCGCAGTGTTATCACTCATGGTTATGGCAGCACTGCATAATTCTCTTACTGTCAT
GCCATCCGTAAGATGCTTTTCTGTGACTGGTGAGTACTCAACCAAGTCATTCTGAGAATAGTGTATGCGG
CGACCGAGTTGCTCTTGCCCGGCGTCAACACGGGATAATACCGCGCCACATAGCAGAACTTTAAAAGTGC
TCATCATTGGAAAACGTTCTTCGGGGCGAAAACTCTCAAGGATCTTACCGCTGTTGAGATCCAGTTCGAT
GTAACCCACTCGTGCACCCAACTGATCTTCAGCATCTTTTACTTTCACCAGCGTTTCTGGGTGAGCAAAA
ACAGGAAGGCAAAATGCCGCAAAAAAGGGAATAAGGGCGACACGGAAATGTTGAATACTCATACTCTTCC
TTTTTCAATATTATTGAAGCATTTATCAGGGTTATTGTCTCATGAGCGGATACATATTTGAATGTATTTA
GAAAAATAAACAAATAGGGGTTCCGCGCACATTTCCCCGAAAAGTGCCACCTGACGTCTAAGAAACCATT
ATTATCATGACATTAACCTATAAAAATAGGCGTATCACGAGGCCCTTTCGT
Features (pLannotate 1.2.2; 10 found; start..end, strand, type, name):
     56..2568    +  promoter       Ac5 promoter: Drosophila melanogaster actin 5C promoter
   2588..3304    +  CDS            EGFP: EGFP is a basic (constitutively fluorescent) green fluorescent protein published in 1996, derived from Aequorea victoria. It is reported to be a rapidly-maturing weak dimer with moderate acid sensitivity.
   3374..4579    +  CDS            cup (fragment): CUP_DROME - Also known as fs(2)cup. Experimental evidence at protein level: Swiss-Prot protein existence level 1. Adapter protein that plays a central role in localization of transcripts in the oocyte and in young embryos (PubMed:9118812). Maintains RNA targets in a repressed state by promoting their deadenylation and protects deadenylated mRNAs from further degradation (PubMed:21937713). Binds to and recruits eIF-4E to the 3'-UTR of some mRNA targets which prevents interaction between eIF4E1 and eIF4G (PubMed:14685270, PubMed:15465908, PubMed:21081899). This may contribute to translational re
   4616..4657    +  CDS            V5 tag: epitope tag from simian virus 5
   4757..4891    -  polyA_signal   SV40 poly(A) signal: SV40 polyadenylation signal
   4914..4998    -  CDS            large T antigen (fragment): large T antigen from SV40 (simian virus 40)
   4999..5469    +  CDS            TcR (fragment): tetracycline efflux protein; tet; confers resistance to tetracycline
   5513..6101    -  rep_origin     ori: high-copy-number ColE1/pMB1/pBR322/pUC origin of replication
   6272..7132    -  CDS            AmpR: β-lactamase; bla; confers resistance to ampicillin, carbenicillin, and related antibiotics
   7133..7237    -  promoter       AmpR promoter: bla
