[The description below was written by a language model from this plasmid's Addgene catalogue record and pLannotate feature annotations shown in this document.]
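Description:
pAc5.1B-EGFP-DmCup_1-417-V5His6_C is a 7,331 nt insect expression plasmid for producing an N-terminal fragment (residues 1-417) of the Drosophila melanogaster protein Cup. The catalogue lists the backbone as unknown, although the name and the annotated parts point to a pAc5.1-type vector. In bacteria it is maintained through a ColE1/pUC-type origin and selected with ampicillin via the β-lactamase gene and its own promoter. The catalogue describes it as low copy, whereas the annotated origin is of the type usually considered high copy. Short fragments annotated as tetracycline resistance and SV40 large T antigen appear to be non-functional backbone remnants. No marker for selection in insect cells is annotated.

Expression is driven by the constitutive Drosophila actin 5C (Ac5) promoter, which is followed by an EGFP coding sequence and then the Cup fragment on the same strand, consistent with an N-terminal EGFP fusion. A V5 epitope tag lies downstream of Cup, and the name indicates a C-terminal V5-His6 module, though the His6 tag itself was not annotated and the table does not show whether the tags are read in frame with the insert. An SV40 polyadenylation signal follows the cassette.

Cup is an eIF4E-binding adapter protein that keeps target mRNAs repressed by promoting their deadenylation while protecting them from further degradation. The EGFP-tagged truncation is suited to expression in Drosophila cells for localisation, pull-down or functional studies of which regions of Cup mediate these activities, in line with the associated work on deadenylation and decapping. The depositor sequence may be theoretical rather than fully verified.
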