Addgene plasmid #146028: pAc5.1B-EGFP-DmCup_1-417-V5His6_C
Purpose: Insect Expression of DmCup_1-417
Depositing lab: Elisa Izaurralde. Depositing organization: Max Planck Institute for Developmental Biology. Publication: CUP promotes deadenylation and inhibits decapping of mRNA targets. Igreja C, Izaurralde E. Genes Dev. 2011 Sep 15;25(18):1955-67. doi: 10.1101/gad.17136311. PubMed 21937713.
Backbone
  Vector backbone: Unknown
  Vector type: Insect Expression
Growth in bacteria
  Bacterial resistance: Ampicillin, 100 μg/mL
  Growth temperature: 37°C
  Growth strain: DH5alpha
  Copy number: Low Copy
Gene/Insert
  Gene/Insert name: DmCup_1-417
  Species: D. melanogaster (fly)
  Entrez Gene: cup (a.k.a. Dmel_CG11181, CG11181, CUP, Cup, DmCup, Dmel\CG11181, fs(1)cup, fs(2)cup, i239)
  Cloning method: Unknown
Terms and licenses: Academic/Nonprofit Terms; Industry Terms: Not Available to Industry
Depositor comments: Plasmids from this collection were made available to the research community and donated after the lab closed. Please note that the sequence provided by the depositing laboratory may be theoretical/predicted or based on Sanger sequencing results. There may be discrepancies between sequencing results obtained by Addgene and the depositor sequence. If an Addgene verified sequence is not available, please contact before placing your order to request that our lab fully sequence the plasmid.
How to cite: pAc5.1B-EGFP-DmCup_1-417-V5His6_C was a gift from Elisa Izaurralde (Addgene plasmid # 146028 ; http://n2t.net/addgene:146028 ; RRID:Addgene_146028)
